>Addgene plasmid #147247 | pnYC-NpHN-HsXRN1_1650-1706_P | depositor full sequence | sequence record 289694 | Full Sequence
GGTATGGCAATGAAAGACGGTGAGCTGGTGATATGGGATAGTGTTCACCCTTGTTACACCGTTTTCCATG
AGCAAACTGAAACGTTTTCATCGCTCTGGAGTGAATACCACGACGATTTCCGGCAGTTTCTACACATATA
TTCGCAAGATGTGGCGTGTTACGGTGAAAACCTGGCCTATTTCCCTAAAGGGTTTATTGAGAATATGTTT
TTCGTCTCAGCCAATCCCTGGGTGAGTTTCACCAGTTTTGATTTAAACGTGGCCAATATGGACAACTTCT
TCGCCCCCGTTTTCACCATGGGCAAATATTATACGCAAGGCGACAAGGTGCTGATGCCGCTGGCGATTCA
GGTTCATCATGCCGTCTGTGATGGCTTCCATGTCGGCAGAATGCTTAATGAATTACAACAGTACTGCGAT
GAGTGGCAGGGCGGGGCGTAATTTTTTTAAGGCAGTTATTGGTGCCCTTAAACGCCTGGTGCTACGCCTG
AATAAGTGATAATAAGCGGATGAATGGCAGAAATTCGAAAGCAAATTCGACCCGGTCGTCGGTTCAGGGC
AGGGTCGTTAAATAGCCGCTTATGTCTATTGCTGGTTTACCGGTTTATTGACTACCGGAAGCAGTGTGAC
CGTGTGCTTCTCAAATGCCTGAGGCCAGTTTGCTCAGGCTCTCCCCGTGGAGGTAATAATTGACGATATG
ATCATTTATTCTGCCTCCCAGAGCCTGATAAAAACGGTTAGCGCTTCGTTAATACAGATGTAGGTGTTCC
ACAGGGTAGCCAGCAGCATCCTGCGATGCAGATCCGGAACATAATGGTGCAGGGCGCTTGTTTCGGCGTG
GGTATGGTGGCAGGCCCCGTGGCCGGGGGACTGTTGGGCGCTGCCGGCACCTGTCCTACGAGTTGCATGA
TAAAGAAGACAGTCATAAGTGCGGCGACGATAGTCATGCCCCGCGCCCACCGGAAGGAGCTACCGGACAG
CGGTGCGGACTGTTGTAACTCAGAATAAGAAATGAGGCCGCTCATGGCGTTGACTCTCAGTCATAGTATC
GTGGTATCACCGGTTGGTTCCACTCTCTGTTGCGGGCAACTTCAGCAGCACGTAGGGGACTTCCGCGTTT
CCAGACTTTACGAAACACGGAAACCGAAGACCATTCATGTTGTTGCTCAGGTCGCAGACGTTTTGCAGCA
GCAGTCGCTTCACGTTCGCTCGCGTATCGGTGATTCATTCTGCTAACCAGTAAGGCAACCCCGCCAGCCT
AGCCGGGTCCTCAACGACAGGAGCACGATCATGCGCACCCGTGGCCAGGACCCAACGCTGCCCGAGATGC
GCCGCGTGCGGCTGCTGGAGATGGCGGACGCGATGGATATGTTCTGCCAAGGGTTGGTTTGCGCATTCAC
AGTTCTCCGCAAGAATTGATTGGCTCCAATTCTTGGAGTGGTGAATCCGTTAGCGAGGTGCCGCCGGCTT
CCATTCAGGTCGAGGTGGCCCGGCTCCATGCACCGCGACGCAACGCGGGGAGGCAGACAAGGTATAGGGC
GGCGCCTACAATCCATGCCAACCCGTTCCATGTGCTCGCCGAGGCGGCATAAATCGCCGTGACGATCAGC
GGTCCAGTGATCGAAGTTAGGCTGGTAAGAGCCGCGAGCGATCCTTGAAGCTGTCCCTGATGGTCGTCAT
CTACCTGCCTGGACAGCATGGCCTGCAACGCGGGCATCCCGATGCCGCCGGAAGCGAGAAGAATCATAAT
GGGGAAGGCCATCCAGCCTCGCGTCGCGAACGCCAGCAAGACGTAGCCCAGCGCGTCGGCCGCCATGCCG
GCGATAATGGCCTGCTTCTCGCCGAAACGTTTGGTGGCGGGACCAGTGACGAAGGCTTGAGCGAGGGCGT
GCAAGATTCCGAATACCGCAAGCGACAGGCCGATCATCGTCGCGCTCCAGCGAAAGCGGTCCTCGCCGAA
AATGACCCAGAGCGCTGCCGGCACCTGTCCTACGAGTTGCATGATAAAGAAGACAGTCATAAGTGCGGCG
ACGATAGTCATGCCCCGCGCCCACCGGAAGGAGCTGACTGGGTTGAAGGCTCTCAAGGGCATCGGTCGAC
GCTCTCCCTTATGCGACTCCTGCATTAGGAAGCAGCCCAGTAGTAGGTTGAGGCCGTTGAGCACCGCCGC
CGCAAGGAATGGTGCATGCAAGGAGATGGCGCCCAACAGTCCCCCGGCCACGGGGCCTGCCACCATACCC
ACGCCGAAACAAGCGCTCATGAGCCCGAAGTGGCGAGCCCGATCTTCCCCATCGGTGATGTCGGCGATAT
AGGCGCCAGCAACCGCACCTGTGGCGCCGGTGATGCCGGCCACGATGCGTCCGGCGTAGAGGATCAGACT
AAGATCTCGATCCCGCGAAATTAATACGACTCACTATAGGGGAATTGTGAGCGGATAACAATTCCCCACT
AGTAATAATTTTGTTTAACTTTAAGAAGGAGATATACCATGAGCGGCAGCCATCATCATCATCATCACAG
CGGCAGCGGCTCCATGGACAAAGAAATTTTGGCTGTAGTTGAAGCCGTATCCAATGAAAAGGCGCTACCT
CGCGAGAAGATTTTCGAAGCATTGGAAAGCGCCCTGGCGACAGCAACAAAGAAAAAATATGAACAAGAGA
TCGACGTCCGCGTACAGATCGATCGCAAAAGCGGTGATTTTGACACTTTCCGTCGCTGGTTAGTTGTTGA
TGAAGTCACCCAGCCGACCAAGGAAATCACCCTTGAAGCCGCACGTTATGAAGATGAAAGCCTGAACCTG
GGCGATTACGTTGAAGATCAGATTGAGTCTGTTACCTTTGACCGTATCACTACCCAGACGGCAAAACAGG
TTATCGTGCAGAAAGTGCGTGAAGCCGAACGTGCGATGGTGGTTGATCAGTTCCGTGAACACGAAGGTGA
AATCATCACCGGCGTGGTGAAAAAAGTAAACCGCGACAACATCTCTCTGGATCTGGGCAACAACGCTGAA
GCCGTGATCCTGCGCGAAGATATGCTGCCGCGTGAAAACTTCCGCCCTGGCGACCGCGTTCGTGGCGTGC
TCTATTCCGTTCGCCCGGAAGCGCGTGGCGCCCAACTGTTCGTCACTCGTTCCAAGCCGGAAATGCTGAT
CGAACTGTTCCGTATTGAAGTGCCAGAAATCGGCGAAGAAGTGATTGAAATTAAAGCAGCGGCTCGCGAT
CCGGGTTCTCGTGCGAAAATCGCGGTGAAAACCAACGATAAACGTATCGATCCGGTAGGTGCTTGCGTAG
GTATGCGTGGCGCCCGTGTTCAGGCGGTGTCTACTGAACTGGGTGGCGAGCGTATCGATATCGTCCTGTG
GGATGATAACCCGGCGCAGTTCGTGATTAACGCAATGGCACCGGCAGACGTTGCTTCTATCGTGGTGGAT
GAAGATAAACACACGATGGACATCGCCGTTGAAGCCGGTAATCTGGCGCAGGCGATTGGCCGTAACGGTC
AGAACGTGCGTCTGGCTTCGCAACTGAGCGGTTGGGAACTCAACGTGATGACCGTTGACGACCTGCAAGC
TAAGCATCAGGCGGAAGCGCACGCAGCGATCGACACCTTCACCAAATATCTCGACATCGACGAAGACTTC
GCGACTGTTCTGGTAGAAGAAGGCTTCTCGACGCTGGAAGAATTGGCCTATGTGCCGATGAAAGAGCTGT
TGGAAATCGAAGGCCTTGATGAGCCGACCGTTGAAGCACTGCGCGAGCGTGCTAAAAATGCACTGGCCAC
CATTGCACAGGCCCAGGAAGAAAGCCTCGGTGATAACAAACCGGCTGACGATCTGCTGAACCTTGAAGGG
GTAGATCGTGATTTGGCATTCAAACTGGCCGCCCGTGGCGTTTGTACGCTGGAAGACCTCGCCGAACAGG
GCATTGATGATCTGGCTGATATCGAAGGGTTGACCGACGAAAAAGCCGGAGCACTGATTATGGCTGCCCG
TAATATTTGCTGGTTCGGTGACGAAGCGGGTACCGGCAGCGGCCTGGAAGTTCTGTTCCAGGGGCCCCAT
ATGCTCGAGTCATCAGCTTCTTTGAAGTCCTCTCCGATTGCTCAACCTGCATCTTCTTTTCAAGTTGAAA
CTGCCTCTCAAGGCCATAGTATATCTCACCATAAGTCAACACCAATCTCTTCTTCAAGAAGAAAATCAAG
AAAACTGGCTGTTAATTTTGGTGTTTCTAAACCTTCTGAGTAAGGATCCTAATAGTCTAGAGCTAGCCCT
AGGAGATCCGGCTGCTAACAAAGCCCGAAAGGAAGCTGAGTTGGCTGCTGCCACCGCTGAGCAATAACTA
GCATAACCCCTTGGGGCCTCTAAACGGGTCTTGAGGGGTTTTTTGCTGAAAGGAGGAACTATATCCGGAT
ATCCCGCAAGAGGCCCGGCAGTACCGGCATAACCAAGCCTATGCCTACAGCATCCAGGGTGACGGTGCCG
AGGATGACGATGAGCGCATTGTTAGATTTCATACACGGTGCCTGACTGCGTTAGCAATTTAACTGTGATA
AACTACCGCATTAAAGCTTATCGATGATAAGCTGTCAAACATGAGAATTACAACTTATATCGTATGGGGC
TGACTTCAGGTGCTACATTTGAAGAGATAAATTGCACTGAAATCAAGAAATATTTTATCTGATTAATAAG
ATGATCTTCTTGAGATCGTTTTGGTCTGCGCGTAATCTCTTGCTCTGAAAACGAAAAAACCGCCTTGCAG
GGCGGTTTTTCGAAGGTTCTCTGAGCTACCAACTCTTTGAACCGAGGTAACTGGCTTGGAGGAGCGCAGT
CACCAAAACTTGTCCTTTCAGTTTAGCCTTAACCGGCGCATGACTTCAAGACTAACTCCTCTAAATCAAT
TACCAGTGGCTGCTGCCAGTGGTGCTTTTGCATGTCTTTCCGGGTTGGACTCAAGACGATAGTTACCGGA
TAAGGCGCAGCGGTCGGACTGAACGGGGGGTTCGTGCATACAGTCCAGCTTGGAGCGAACTGCCTACCCG
GAACTGAGTGTCAGGCGTGGAATGAGACAAACGCGGCCATAACAGCGGAATGACACCGGTAAACCGAAAG
GCAGGAACAGGAGAGCGCACGAGGGAGCCGCCAGGGGGAAACGCCTGGTATCTTTATAGTCCTGTCGGGT
TTCGCCACCACTGATTTGAGCGTCAGATTTCGTGATGCTTGTCAGGGGGGCGGAGCCTATGGAAAAACGG
CTTTGCCGCGGCCCTCTCACTTCCCTGTTAAGTATCTTCCTGGCATCTTCCAGGAAATCTCCGCCCCGTT
CGTAAGCCATTTCCGCTCGCCGCAGTCGAACGACCGAGCGTAGCGAGTCAGTGAGCGAGGAAGCGGAATA
TATCCTGTATCACATATTCTGCTGACGCACCGGTGCAGCCTTTTTTCTCCTGCCACATGAAGCACTTCAC
TGACACCCTCATCAGTGCCAACATAGTAAGCCAGTATACACTCCCCTAGCGCTGATGTCCGGCGGTGCTT
TTGCCGTTACGCACCACCCCGTCAGTAGCTGAACAGGAGGGACAGCTGATAGAAACAGAAGCCACTGGAG
CACCTCAAAAACACCATCATACACTAAATCAGTAAGTTGGCAGCATCACCCGACGCACTTTGCGCCGAAT
AAATACCTGTGACGGAAGATCACTTCGCAGAATAAATAAATCCTGGTGTCCCTGTTGATACCGGGAAGCC
CTGGGCCAACTTTTGGCGAAAATGAGACGTTGATCGGCACGTAAGAGGTTCCAACTTTCACCATAATGAA
ATAAGATCACTACCGGGCGTATTTTTTGAGTTATCGAGATTTTCAGGAGCTAAGGAAGCTAAAATGGAGA
AAAAAATCACTGGATATACCACCGTTGATATATCCCAATGGCATCGTAAAGAACATTTTGAGGCATTTCA
GTCAGTTGCTCAATGTACCTATAACCAGACCGTTCAGCTGGATATTACGGCCTTTTTAAAGACCGTAAAG
AAAAATAAGCACAAGTTTTATCCGGCCTTTATTCACATTCTTGCCCGCCTGATGAATGCTCATCCGGAAT
TC
Features (pLannotate 1.2.2; 19 found; start..end, strand, type, name):
    739..834     -  CDS            resD (fragment): REDF_ECOLI - Also known as D. Protein inferred from homology: Swiss-Prot protein existence level 3. Acts as a repressor of transcription and as a site-specific resolvase that cleaves at the RfsF site. From Escherichia coli (strain K12).
    824..881     +  CDS            TcR (fragment): tetracycline efflux protein; tet; confers resistance to tetracycline
    878..971     -  CDS            TcR (fragment): tetracycline efflux protein; tet; confers resistance to tetracycline
   1475..2375    -  CDS            TcR (fragment): tetracycline efflux protein; tet; confers resistance to tetracycline
   2402..2420    +  promoter       T7 promoter: promoter for bacteriophage T7 RNA polymerase
   2421..2445    +  protein_bind   lac operator: The lac repressor binds to the lac operator to inhibit transcription in E. coli. This inhibition can be relieved by adding lactose or isopropyl-β-D-thiogalactopyranoside (IPTG). lac repressor encoded by lacI
   2460..2482    +  RBS            RBS: efficient ribosome binding site from bacteriophage T7 gene 10 (Olins and Rangwala, 1989)
   2501..2517    +  CDS            capTEV™ (fragment): composite tag for in vivo biotinylation, TEV protease cleavage, and 6xHis tagging
   2538..4018    +  CDS            NusA (fragment): transcription elongation protein (N utilization substance protein A); nusA; highly soluble in E. coli
   4070..4240    +  CDS            XRN1 (fragment): XRN1_HUMAN - Also known as SEP1. Experimental evidence at protein level: Swiss-Prot protein existence level 1. Major 5'-3' exoribonuclease involved in mRNA decay. Required for the 5'-3'-processing of the G4 tetraplex-containing DNA and RNA substrates. The kinetic of hydrolysis is faster for G4 RNA tetraplex than for G4 DNA tetraplex and monomeric RNA tetraplex. Binds to RNA and DNA (By similarity). Plays a role in replication-dependent histone mRNA degradation. May act as a tumor suppressor protein in osteogenic sarcoma (OGS). From Homo sapiens (Human).
   4281..4330    +  CDS            SET1 (fragment): solubility-enhancement tag derived from T7 phage gene 10B
   4338..4385    +  terminator     T7 terminator: transcription terminator for bacteriophage T7 RNA polymerase
   4408..4512    -  CDS            TcR (fragment): tetracycline efflux protein; tet; confers resistance to tetracycline
   4560..4588    -  promoter       tet promoter: E. coli promoter for tetracycline efflux protein gene
   4700..5245    +  rep_origin     p15A ori: Plasmids containing the medium-copy-number p15A origin of replication can be propagated in E. coli cells that contain a second plasmid with the ColE1 origin.
   5333..5388    +  rep_origin     RSF ori (fragment): Plasmids containing the RSF 1030 origin of replication can be propagated in E. coli cells that contain additional plasmids with compatible origins.
   5507..5650    -  mobile_element IS1 (fragment): prokaryotic transposable element IS1
   5771..5873    +  promoter       cat promoter: promoter of the E. coli cat gene encoding chloramphenicol acetyltransferase
   5874..441     +  CDS            CmR (across the origin): chloramphenicol acetyltransferase; cat; confers resistance to chloramphenicol
