[The description below was written by a language model from this plasmid's Addgene catalogue record and pLannotate feature annotations shown in this document.]
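Description:
pnYC-NpHN-HsXRN1_1650-1706_P is a 6,092-nt bacterial expression plasmid for producing a short C-terminal fragment of human XRN1 (residues 1650–1706), the major cytoplasmic 5'–3' exoribonuclease of mRNA decay, in E. coli. The catalogue lists the backbone as unknown, but the annotated features point to a pACYC-like architecture. There is a p15A origin of replication, a chloramphenicol acetyltransferase gene with its own cat promoter as the selectable marker, and several disrupted remnants of a tetracycline resistance gene and its promoter flanking the expression cassette, so tetracycline resistance is presumably no longer functional. The p15A origin gives low-to-medium copy number and is compatible with ColE1-type plasmids, which makes vectors of this kind convenient for co-expressing binding partners from a second plasmid, although the record does not state that this was the specific intent.

The expression cassette is a standard T7 system: a T7 promoter followed by a lac operator for IPTG-inducible control, the phage T7 gene 10 ribosome binding site, and a T7 terminator. It therefore needs a host that supplies T7 RNA polymerase. The open reading frame begins with a short segment matching a His-tag/TEV-type composite tag, most likely a His tag. This is followed by a nearly full-length NusA solubility-enhancing fusion partner and then the 171-nt XRN1 fragment. No protease cleavage site between NusA and the insert is annotated. A small downstream match to a T7 gene 10-derived sequence is probably vector-derived sequence ahead of the terminator rather than a functional tag. The depositor notes that the insert follows the NCBI reference transcript and that the supplied sequence may be theoretical. Such constructs are typically used to purify soluble tagged peptide for interaction or structural studies.
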