Addgene plasmid #147247: pnYC-NpHN-HsXRN1_1650-1706_P
Purpose: Bacterial Expression of HsXRN1_1650-1706
Depositing lab: Elisa Izaurralde. Depositing organization: Max Planck Institute for Developmental Biology. Publication: The Caenorhabditis elegans GW182 protein AIN-1 interacts with PAB-1 and subunits of the PAN2-PAN3 and CCR4-NOT deadenylase complexes. Kuzuoglu-Ozturk D, Huntzinger E, Schmidt S, Izaurralde E. Nucleic Acids Res. 2012 Jul;40(12):5651-65. doi: 10.1093/nar/gks218. Epub 2012 Mar 7. PubMed 22402495.
Backbone
  Vector backbone: Unknown
  Vector type: Bacterial Expression
Growth in bacteria
  Bacterial resistance: Chloramphenicol, 25 μg/mL
  Growth temperature: 37°C
  Growth strain: DH5alpha
  Copy number: Low Copy
Gene/Insert
  Gene/Insert name: HsXRN1_1650-1706
  Species: H. sapiens (human)
  Entrez Gene: XRN1 (a.k.a. SEP1)
  Cloning method: Unknown
Terms and licenses: Academic/Nonprofit Terms; Industry Terms: Not Available to Industry
Depositor comments: sequence given by NCBI: NM_019001.3 Plasmids from this collection were made available to the research community and donated after the lab closed. Please note that the sequence provided by the depositing laboratory may be theoretical/predicted or based on Sanger sequencing results. There may be discrepancies between sequencing results obtained by Addgene and the depositor sequence. If an Addgene verified sequence is not available, please contact before placing your order to request that our lab fully sequence the plasmid.
How to cite: pnYC-NpHN-HsXRN1_1650-1706_P was a gift from Elisa Izaurralde (Addgene plasmid # 147247 ; http://n2t.net/addgene:147247 ; RRID:Addgene_147247)
